Addgene plasmid #169423: pMiniT:myc-GluA2 TKIT donor
Purpose: Donor DNA for TKIT knockin of Myc to GluA2 in mouse
Depositing lab: Richard Huganir. Depositing organization: Johns Hopkins University and School of Medicine. Publication: An optimized CRISPR/Cas9 approach for precise genome editing in neurons. Fang H, Bygrave AM, Roth RH, Johnson RC, Huganir RL. Elife. 2021 Mar 10;10. pii: 65202. doi: 10.7554/eLife.65202. PubMed 33689678.
Backbone
  Vector backbone: pMiniT
  Vector type: Mammalian Expression, CRISPR
Growth in bacteria
  Bacterial resistance: Ampicillin, 100 μg/mL
  Growth temperature: 37°C
  Growth strain: DH5alpha
  Copy number: High Copy
Gene/Insert
  Gene/Insert name: Myc
  Species: M. musculus (mouse)
  Entrez Gene: Myc (a.k.a. Myc2, Niard, Nird, bHLHe39)
  Cloning method: Gibson Cloning
Terms and licenses: Academic/Nonprofit Terms; Industry Terms: Not Available to Industry
How to cite: pMiniT:myc-GluA2 TKIT donor was a gift from Richard Huganir (Addgene plasmid # 169423 ; http://n2t.net/addgene:169423 ; RRID:Addgene_169423)
