[The description below was written by a language model from this plasmid's Addgene catalogue record and pLannotate feature annotations shown in this document.]
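Description:
pMiniT:myc-GluA2 TKIT donor is a small (about 3.1 kb) bacterial cloning plasmid that serves as the donor DNA for a CRISPR/Cas9 knock-in placing a Myc tag on the AMPA-type glutamate receptor subunit GluA2 (Gria2) in mouse. It is built on the pMiniT backbone and is maintained in E. coli through a high-copy ColE1/pUC-type origin, with selection by ampicillin via a β-lactamase gene driven by its own bla promoter. The short lacI, hisG and RNA-OUT matches in the feature table are small fragments. They appear to be backbone remnants or incidental hits rather than functional parts of the payload.

The insert was assembled by Gibson cloning. The only payload-related feature detected is a short fragment of GluA2 coding sequence, identified by similarity to the human GRIA2 protein, which fits a donor carrying a piece of the Gria2 locus. The Myc tag itself is not annotated, nor are any flanking genomic sequences or guide RNA target sites, so the exact structure of the donor cassette cannot be read from this record. The catalogue links the insert to the mouse Myc proto-oncogene, but the name and stated purpose indicate that a Myc tag on GluA2 is meant, not the Myc gene.

Although it is catalogued as a mammalian expression/CRISPR vector, no mammalian promoter, Cas9 or guide RNA cassette is annotated. The plasmid therefore seems to act purely as a repair or replacement template, and the nuclease and guides would have to be supplied separately. Its use is tagging of endogenous GluA2 by the TKIT approach, described in the associated publication as an optimized method for precise genome editing in neurons.
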