Features (pLannotate 1.2.2; 7 found; start..end, strand, type, name):
     40..94      -  CDS            lacI (fragment): lac repressor; lacI; The lac repressor binds to the lac operator to inhibit transcription in E. coli. This inhibition can be relieved by adding lactose or isopropyl-β-D-thiogalactopyranoside (IPTG).
    277..865     -  rep_origin     ori: high-copy-number ColE1/pMB1/pBR322/pUC origin of replication
   1036..1896    -  CDS            AmpR: β-lactamase; bla; confers resistance to ampicillin, carbenicillin, and related antibiotics
   1897..2001    -  promoter       AmpR promoter: bla
   2218..2310    +  CDS            GRIA2 (fragment): GRIA2_HUMAN - Also known as GLUR2. Experimental evidence at protein level: Swiss-Prot protein existence level 1. Receptor for glutamate that functions as ligand-gated ion channel in the central nervous system (PubMed:31300657). It plays an important role in excitatory synaptic transmission. L-glutamate acts as an excitatory neurotransmitter at many synapses in the central nervous system. Binding of the excitatory neurotransmitter L-glutamate induces a conformation change, leading to the opening of the cation channel, and thereby converts the chemical signal to an electrical impulse. The recept
   2885..2954    +  ncRNA          RNA-OUT: Accession: RF00240 - RNA-OUT
   3000..9       -  CDS            hisG (fragment) (across the origin): HIS1_SALTY - Experimental evidence at protein level: Swiss-Prot protein existence level 1. Catalyzes the condensation of ATP and 5-phosphoribose 1- diphosphate to form N'-(5'-phosphoribosyl)-ATP (PR-ATP). Has a crucial role in the pathway because the rate of histidine biosynthesis seems to be controlled primarily by regulation of HisG enzymatic activity (By similarity). From Salmonella typhimurium (strain LT2 / SGSC1412 / ATCC 700720).
>Addgene plasmid #169423 | pMiniT:myc-GluA2 TKIT donor | addgene full sequence | sequence record 334620 | Addgene NGS Result
GTCTAACATTCTGCGTTCCTCTTTATCCTGTCTGAACCGGCTGCATTAATGAATCGGCCAACGCGCGGGG
AGAGGCGGTTTGCGTATTGGGCGCTCTTCCGCTTCCTCGCTCACTGACTCGCTGCGCTCGGTCGTTCGGC
TGCGGCGAGCGGTATCAGCTCACTCAAAGGCGGTAATACGGTTATCCACAGAATCAGGGGATAACGCAGG
AAAGAACATGTGAGCAAAAGGCCAGCAAAAGGCCAGGAACCGTAAAAAGGCCGCATTGCTGGCGTTTTTC
CATAGGCTCCGCCCCCCTGACGAGCATCACAAAAATCGACGCTCAAGTCAGAGGTGGCGAAACCCGACAG
GACTATAAAGATACCAGGCGTTTCCCCCTGGAAGCTCCCTCGTGCGCTCTCCTGTTCCGACCCTGCCGCT
TACCGGATACCTGTCCGCCTTTCTCCCTTCGGGAAGCGTGGCGCTTTCTCATAGCTCACGCTGTAGGTAT
CTCAGTTCGGTGTAGGTCGTTCGCTCCAAGCTGGGCTGTGTGCACGAACCCCCCGTTCAGCCCGACCGCT
GCGCCTTATCCGGTAACTATCGTCTTGAGTCCAACCCGGTAAGACACGACTTATCGCCACTGGCAGCAGC
CACTGGTAACAGGATTAGCAGAGCGAGGTATGTAGGCGGTGCTACAGAGTTCTTGAAGTGGTGGCCTAAC
TACGGCTACACTAGAAGAACAGTATTTGGTATCTGCGCTCTGCTGAAGCCAGTTACCTTCGGAAAAAGAG
TTGGTAGCTCTTGATCCGGCAAACAAACCACCGCTGGTAGCGGTGGTTTTTTTGTTTGCAAGCAGCAGAT
TACGCGCAGAAAAAAAGGATCTCAAGAAGATCCTTTGATCTTTTCTACGGGGTCTGACGCTCAGTGGAAC
GAAAACTCACGTTAAGGGATTTTGGTCATGAGATTATCAAAAAGGATCTTCACCTAGATCCTTTTAAATT
AAAAATGAAGTTTTAAATCAATCTAAAGTATATATGAGTAAACTTGGTCTGACAGTTACCAATGCTTAAT
CAGTGAGGCACCTATCTCAGCGATCTGTCTATTTCGTTCATCCATAGTTGCCTGACTCCCCGTCGTGTAG
ATAACTACGATACGGGAGGGCTTACCATCTGGCCCCAGTGCTGCAATGATACCGCGAGACCCACGCTCAC
CGGCTCCAGATTTATCAGCAATAAACCAGCCAGCCGGAAGGGCCGAGCGCAGAAGTGGTCCTGCAACTTT
ATCCGCCTCCATCCAGTCTATTAATTGTTGCCGGGAAGCTAGAGTAAGTAGTTCGCCAGTTAATAGTTTG
CGCAACGTTGTTGCCATTGCTACAGGCATCGTGGTGTCACGCTCGTCGTTTGGTATGGCTTCATTCAGCT
CCGGTTCCCAACGATCAAGGCGAGTTACATGATCCCCCATGTTGTGCAAAAAAGCGGTTAGCTCCTTCGG
TCCTCCGATCGTTGTCAGAAGTAAGTTGGCCGCAGTGTTATCACTCATGGTTATGGCAGCACTGCATAAT
TCTCTTACTGTCATGCCATCCGTAAGATGCTTTTCTGTGACTGGTGAGTACTCAACCAAGTCATTCTGAG
AATAGTGTATGCGGCGACCGAGTTGCTCTTGCCCGGCGTCAATACGGGATAATACCGCGCCACATAGCAG
AACTTTAAAAGTGCTCATCATTGGAAAACGTTCTTCGGGGCGAAAACTCTCAAGGATCTTACCGCTGTTG
AGATCCAGTTCGATGTAACCCACTCGTGCACCCAACTGATCTTCAGCATCTTTTACTTTCACCAGCGTTT
CTGGGTGAGCAAAAACAGGAAGGCAAAATGCCGCAAAAAAGGGAATAAGGGCGACACGGAAATGTTGAAT
ACTCATACTCTTCCTTTTTCAATATTATTGAAGCATTTATCAGGGTTATTGTCTCATGAGCGGATACATA
TTTGAATGTATTTAGAAAAATAAACAAATAGGGGTTCCGCGCACATTTCCCCGACTCGAGAATTCCCTCT
ATTGTGTCAAAAGGCATACCTGGGAGATAAGGATTCTTCTGCCTTCACTTCGTGGTTTTAGCAGCTCCTT
GCTAAATTTCGACCTCAAAATGCAGAGGATCTAATTTGCTGAGGAAAACGGTCAAAGAAGGAAAAGGAGG
AAAGGGAAACGAGGGGATATTTTGTGGATGCTCTACTTTTCTTGGAAATGCAAAAGATTATGCATATTTC
TGTCCTCCTTTCTCCTGTTTTATGGGGACTGATTTTTGGTGTCTCTTCTAACACTAGTGGTGGCGGTGGC
TCTAGAGAACAAAAACTCATCTCAGAAGAGGATCTCAAGCTTGGTGGCGGTGGCTCGGGCGGAGGTGGGT
CGGGTGGCGGCGGATCAGGCGGTGGCGGATCCAGCATACAGATAGGTAGGTACCTTTTGTGTTATGCCTT
TGAATTGTGCATAATTTGGTGGTAATCTTTGTTCACAGTGTGCAAATTAATTCATGTCATGTAGACTTAT
GTCATACCTTGACTGCATTCCAGATTGAAACTACCTAGAATATACATGATTTTCTTAGGCTGAAGCAAAA
AGAAATGACTATGCCTTTTGACACAACCCAGGTTTAGCTGGTGGCTGTTCCGAATTCGGATCCCTCGAGC
GATACAGCGAGTCGCTCTTTGTGGAGGTGACGATTACCTAACAATCGGTCGATTCGTTTGATGTTATGTT
TTGTTCTCGCTTTGGTTGGCAGGTTACGGCCAAGTTCGGTAAGAGTGAGAGTTTTACAGTCAAGTAATGC
GTGGCAAGCCAACGTTAAGCTGTTGAGTCGTTTTAAGTGTAATTCGGGGCAGAATTGGTAAAGAGAGTCG
TGTAAAATATCGAGTTCGCACATCTTGTTGTCTGATTATTGATTTTTCGCGAAACCATTTAATCATATGA
CAAGATGTGTGTCCACCTTAACTTAATGATTTTTACCAAAATCATTAGGGGATTCATCAGCGCTGAGTGT
GTAAATTAATTTTTATGCCGCAGCGGGCCAGCAATTCTCGTGAATCATCGCTTAAACGGCCTGATTTCTG
AATAGCTATGCGTAAGCGGGTGTT
